>Addgene plasmid #147606 | pAc5.1B-lambdaN-HA-Dm4E-T-4xmut_T | depositor full sequence | sequence record 290053 | Full Sequence
CTTCAAGGAATTAATTCTATATTCTAAAAACACAAATGATACTTCTAAAAAAAATCATGAATGGCATCAA
CTCTGAATCAAATCTTTGCAGATGCACCTACTTCTCATTTCCACTGTCACATCATTTTTCCAGATCTCGC
TGCCTGTTATGTGGCCCACAAACCAAGACACGTTTTATGGCCATTAAAGCTGGCTGATCGTCGCCAAACA
CCAAATACATATCAATATGTACATTCGAGAAAGAAGCGATCAAAGAAGCGTCTTCGGGCGAGTAGGAGAA
TGCGGAGGAGAAGGAGAACGAGCTGATCTAGTATCTCTCCACAATCCAATGCCAACTGACCAACTGGCCA
TATTCGGAGCAATTTGAAGCCAATTTCCATCGCCTGGCGATCGCTCCATTCTTGGCTATATGTTTTTCAC
CGTTCCCGGGGCCATTTTCAAAGACTCGTCGGTAAGATAAGATTGTGTCACTCGCTGTCTCTCTTCATTT
GTCGAAGAATGCTGAGGAATTTCGCGATGACGTCGGCGAGTATTTTGAAGAATGAGAATAATTTGTATTT
ATACGAAAATCAGTTAGTGGAATTTTCTACAAAAACATGTTATCTATAGATAATTTTGTTGCAAAATATG
TTGACTATGACAAAGATTGTATGTATATACCTTTAATGTATTCTCATTTTCTTATGTATTTATAATGGCA
ATGATGATACTGATGATATTTTAAGATGATGCCAGACCACAGGCTGATTTCTGCGTCTTTTGCCGAACGC
AGTGCATGTGCGGTTGTTGTTTTTTGGAATAGTTTCAATTTTCGGACTGTCCGCTTTGATTTCAGTTTCT
TGGCTTATTCAAAAAGCAAAGTAAAGCCAAAAAAGCGAGATGGCAATACCAAATGCGGCAAAACGGTAGT
GGAAGGAAAGGGGTGCGGGGCAGCGGAAGGAAGGGTGGGGCGGGGCGTGGCGGGGTCTGTGGCTGGGCGC
GACGTCACCGACGTTGGAGCCACTCCTTTGACCATGTGTGCGTGTGTGTATTATTCGTGTCTCGCCACTC
GCCGGTTGTTTTTTTCTTTTTATCTCGCTCTCTCTAGCGCCATCTCGTACGCATGCTCAACGCACCGCAT
GTTGCCGTGTCCTTTATGCGTCATTTTGGCTCGAAATAGGCAATTATTTAAACAAAGATTAGTCAACGAA
AACGCTAAAATAAATAAGTCTACAATATGGTTACTTATTGCCATGTGTGTGCAGCCAACGATAGCAACAA
AAGCAACAACACAGTGGCTTTCCCTCTTTCACTTTTTGTTTGCAAGCGCGTGCGAGCAAGACGGCACGAC
CGGCAAACGCAATTACGCTGACAAAGAGCAGACGAAGTTTTGGCCGAAAAACATCAAGGCGCCTGATACG
AATGCATTTGCAATAACAATTGCGATATTTAATATTGTTTATGAAGCTGTTTGACTTCAAAACACACAAA
AAAAAAAATAAAACAAATTATTTGAAAGAGAATTAGGAATCGGACAGCTTATCGTTACGGGCTAACAGCA
CACCGAGACGAAATAGCTTACCTGACGTCACAGCCTCTGGAAGAACTGCCGCCAAGCAGAGAGAGAGAGA
AAAAGAGGGAGAGCAGCTTAGACCGCATGTGCTTGTGTGTGAGGCGTCTCTCTCTTCGTCTCCTGTTTGC
GCAAACGCATAGACTGCACTGAGAAAATCGATTACCTATTTTTTATGAATGAATATTTGCACTATTACTA
TTCAAAACTATTAAGATAGCAATCACATTCAATAGCCAAATACTATACCACCTGAGCGATGCAACGAAAT
GATCAATTTGAGCAAAAATGCTGCATATTTAGGACGGCATCATTATAGAAATGCTTCTTGCTGTGTACTT
TTCTCTCGTCTGGCAGCTGTTTCGCCGTTATTGTTAAAACCGGCTTAAGTTAGGTGTGTTTTCTACGACT
AGTGATGCCCCTACTAGAAGATGTGTGTTGCACAAATGTCCCTGAATAACCAATTTGAAGTGCAGATAGC
AGTAAACGTAAGCTAATATGAATATTATTTAACTGTAATGTTTTAATATCGCTGGACATTACTAATAAAC
CCACTATAAACACATGTACATATGTATGTTTTGGCATACAATGAGTAGTTGGGGAAAAAATGTGTAAAAG
CACCGTGACCATCACAGCATAAAGATAACCAGCTGAAGTATCGAATATGAGTAACCCCCAAATTGAATCA
CATGCCGCAACTGATAGGACCCATGGAAGTACACTCTTCATGGCGATATACAAGACACACACAAGCACGA
ACACCCAGTTGCGGAGGAAATTCTCCGTAAATGAAAACCCAATCGGCGAACAATTCATACCCATATATGG
TAAAAGTTTTGAACGCGACTTGAGAGCGGAGAGCATTGCGGCTGATAAGGTTTTAGCGCTAAGCGGGCTT
TATAAAACGGGCTGCGGGACCAGTTTTCATATCACTACCGTTTGAGTTCTTGTGCTGTGTGGATACTCCT
CCCGACACAAAGCCGCTCCATCAGCCAGCAGTCGTCTAATCCAGAGACCCCGGATCGGGGTACCAACATG
GACGCACAAACACGACGACGTGAGCGTCGCGCTGAGAAACAAGCTCAATGGAAAGCTGCAAACGGTGGAT
CTCCTCCACATATGGCTTACCCATACGATGTTCCAGATTACGCTCCTCCAAGCTTGAATTCTATGGATAC
ATCAAAGATTAGTGCCAGGGCCTCGAAAGTAGACGCGTTAGCTCTAAGATATGAAGGTAAAAGTCGACAG
CGCCCGCAATGTTCAACACGACTTGAAGCGCAGACGGCGGGTTTTTGGAAAATTAATCTGAACACAGCTG
CGTTAACCGTGTCCAGCGCCTATTCTAATCAAAACAAGAATCGACTTTCTCCAGAAGCAGATAACTCGAG
CTTAATTTGTTCCAATAGTAGCTCAATAAGTTCACGTCGCGCTATGAGAAATCGAGAACGGGCAAACAAC
TATTACCAGCGCTTCGTACCTACCGATTCTCTTCTAATAAGTGGGGAGGATAAAGATAAGGATGCGCTTT
CTCATGGACAGCCCTATAAGTCGAATATCATCGATCACCGTAGCATATCATCTTCACATTTAATGCCGGC
ATTTGCAAAGAGGCGTTTTGTCATATCGAAAGGCAGCAACAGCGAGGAAAGCAACGAGGGGATAAACACT
TGTGCAAGCAAGGGCAAGGCAGCCAGTTCGCCTAGCCGTAAGGGTAGCGAGTTGGATACTGCTGAGACAT
GTTTGAATTTTGTTCAGCCGGATCACGACCAATGCATGTCATCTTCACCTACATTTTCAACATCCCGCCA
AGAAAGGCGGATTGGTAGCGGTCGGCTGTTGCCAAGAAGTGATAATTGGGATTACAAAAACGAAAAGACC
GTAGAAGCCAGCATTGAGAATGAAAAGGAAACATCTCCAAATGGATCTGGAAGTACAAGCAGTCTTAATC
AGCACAATCAAAGCCAACATCGTTCTCGAACATTCAGTGGAAGGTTAGTTGAACGTGTTCCCGAAGTCAC
AGATCGTCGTTTTCAATATGACTCCAAAAAGTCTTTTGATCGTCAGGGAATTAATAATCGACGCATTTCT
GGTAAGGAGCCTTTCAGTACTCAAAGCCGAAGCAAGCGTGGCAATTCCTATCTCATTCACGAAGAACCTG
AATGGTTCAGTGCAGGACCTAAATCACAGCTAGAAACTATTGATCTACACGGGTTTGAAGACCTGGAAAA
AAACGAAGAGCGATCCGTAACTGAAGATAAAAATAATCAAATTCAACAACTTGATAAAAATTTAGACGCG
CAAGCAAGCAAAGATGAAGCTTCGATGAGAAACAGCAATGATAGTTTAAATTTCCGCGAAGTCATTCCAA
GTGATGAAAAGAAGCACACTGACGAAAATGTAGTGACTTCTATTCAAAACTCAACAGATCTCGGCCATCC
CAATAAAAACAAACCAATTCAGATGCAGCCCAGTCAGAATCCTGAAAGTGAATTTAATTTTGATGCCTTT
CTTAATATGCATCCCTTGGATAATTCCGTTTTGAGTAATGATGAAACTGGAAAAAGTGACTCAAAAGGAA
CATCCCGTTTTAGCCGATGGTTTCGACAAAAAGAAGCTGCAAATAATAATGAGTTTCCAGGGTTTCGGGA
ATCGCATGCTCAAGAAAAACGTGGTATTCCAAGTGTTAAGGATCTGGAAGCTCAAATGATAAAAGTGGAT
ATGAGGACTGATTTAATAAATCCAATAGCAGGGTCATTATGTCAGACAGTGCAAATGGAAAAACCTATTG
CTAGAGACACTGAGGCATTCAAAAAACTTTTGCAACAGTTGGGTTCTCAAGCCAGGCAGCATCATCCATG
CAACGACGATTGTCGTACAATAAACCTCTCAAATATAGCAAATCATGTACACCTTGAGTCAAAATTACAT
CAAAAAATAAATGATGGTCATTTGCAGCAACCAGAGTTAAGTGTTAACGTGCCAACCATGCCAACTAGTA
GTCATGTATTTTTGCAAAAGCGTTTGGAAATCCAACATTTAATTCAAAGACTTCATTGTGGAGACGTTTC
ACATGATTTTTTGGAAAAAGAATTGGATAATCCCAGCACCCCAGCAGCCACAAAGGATGTCATTGCCACA
GTGTTGAATGAATATTCTCATTCTAAAAGAAATCCGGTGGTCACAGGCGATCCCAATATTTTTACCCAAC
AATCGTTTCTTCAGCCTCAATCAGTCCATCAGCACTACTCTCAAGAATTGCATTCGCAAAATACTGCTAA
CCATACGATTAATCAGCTAATTTCCCACGGTAACTCTCCAACTCCGTTGGCATTTACTCCTACTTCAGTT
TTAAGAAAAATGACAGCCGATAAGGATACGCAATCACCAAGCACTTATTGTCAGAACCCACAATATCATG
TACACCAACAAAATGCCAAGCAAGTCGGTACTCGTGAGAACGTACTTGAGCCACAGCTGACCGCAACAAT
GGCTGTACAGCCCCGAATGATATTAGGCGGTGGAAACTTTGCCATTGGCCAAAACAATCAACATTTGTCT
CCCAACATGTCACAAAGTCGTAATCAACAAGTGTTAAAGTGGACTTCTGGCAATATGCAAATGGTCCACG
GAAAAACATTTGGCCGACCTATTCTGAAAGGAGGTCTTAATTCAATGCCGCATTCCAATTCTGCACTTCC
TTTTACTGCCCATAAAATTGAAATGCAACCCATTCATCAACCACATCTACAGCAGCAGCAACATAGATTT
AAAGCAGTTCAATCTGTGGAATCAAATCTGAATACCGAAAGTGTTCACCAAAACATTACATCTCCTGTTG
GATGGCACCAACTTTACATGCAACATCAGCAACAACATCATCACACACGACAGCAGCTTAGTCAAAGAGT
GATTTATGGAGAAATGCACCGTCAATCAAATCCACAAATGTCTCCGCCAGTCCCAGGTTTTTCTGACAGC
TCCGATTCCGGTAATGTGATCAAAGCAAACAGCCTCACATCTCCTAGCTACCAGAGAGATGAGAGGATTT
CATCACCAACCAATCAATTGGCGCAATGGTTTTCCCCTGAGCTTCTTGCAAAAGCCTCTGCTGGAAAACT
GCCACTTTTAAATGTGAACCAAGCACTCAGTTTGGAAGAATTTGAACGAAGCATTCAACATTCCTCAGGC
GTCGTGCATAACTAAGGCGGCCGCTCGAGTCTAGAGGGCCCGCGGTTCGAAGGTAAGCCTATCCCTAACC
CTCTCCTCGGTCTCGATTCTACGCGTACCGGTCATCATCACCATCACCATTGAGTTTAAACCCGCTGATC
AGCCTCGACTGTGCCTTCTAAGGCCTGAGCTCGCTGATCAGCCTCGATCGAGGATCCAGACATGATAAGA
TACATTGATGAGTTTGGACAAACCACAACTAGAATGCAGTGAAAAAAATGCTTTATTTGTGAAATTTGTG
ATGCTATTGCTTTATTTGTAACCATTATAAGCTGCAATAAACAAGTTAACAACAACAATTGCATTCATTT
TATGTTTCAGGTTCAGGGGGAGGTGTGGGAGGTTTTTTAAAGCAAGTAAAACCTCTACAAATGTGGTATG
GCTGATTATGATCAGTCGACCGATGCCCTTGAGAGCCTTCAACCCAGTCAGCTCCTTCCGGTGGGCGCGG
GGCATGACTATCGTCGCCGCACTTATGACTGTCTTCTTTATCATGCAACTCGTAGGACAGGTGCCGGCAG
CGCTCTGGGTCATTTTCGGCGAGGACCGCTTTCGCTGGAGCGCGACGATGATCGGCCTGTCGCTTGCGGT
ATTCGGAATCTTGCACGCCCTCGCTCAAGCCTTCGTCACTGGTCCCGCCACCAAACGTTTCGGCGAGAAG
CAGGCCATTATCGCCGGCATGGCGGCCGACGCGCTGGGCTACGTCTTGCTGGCGTTCGCGACGCGAGGCT
GGATGGCCTTCCCCATTATGATTCTTCTCGCTTCCGGCGGCATCGGGATGCCCGCGTTGCAGGCCATGCT
GTCCAGGCAGGTAGATGACGACCATCAGGGACAGCTTCAAGGATCGCTCGCGGCTCTTACCAGCCAGCAA
AAGGCCAGGAACCGTAAAAAGGCCGCGTTGCTGGCGTTTTTCCATAGGCTCCGCCCCCCTGACGAGCATC
ACAAAAATCGACGCTCAAGTCAGAGGTGGCGAAACCCGACAGGACTATAAAGATACCAGGCGTTTCCCCC
TGGAAGCTCCCTCGTGCGCTCTCCTGTTCCGACCCTGCCGCTTACCGGATACCTGTCCGCCTTTCTCCCT
TCGGGAAGCGTGGCGCTTTCTCAATGCTCACGCTGTAGGTATCTCAGTTCGGTGTAGGTCGTTCGCTCCA
AGCTGGGCTGTGTGCACGAACCCCCCGTTCAGCCCGACCGCTGCGCCTTATCCGGTAACTATCGTCTTGA
GTCCAACCCGGTAAGACACGACTTATCGCCACTGGCAGCAGCCACTGGTAACAGGATTAGCAGAGCGAGG
TATGTAGGCGGTGCTACAGAGTTCTTGAAGTGGTGGCCTAACTACGGCTACACTAGAAGGACAGTATTTG
GTATCTGCGCTCTGCTGAAGCCAGTTACCTTCGGAAAAAGAGTTGGTAGCTCTTGATCCGGCAAACAAAC
CACCGCTGGTAGCGGTGGTTTTTTTGTTTGCAAGCAGCAGATTACGCGCAGAAAAAAAGGATCTCAAGAA
GATCCTTTGATCTTTTCTACGGGGTCTGACGCTCAGTGGAACGAAAACTCACGTTAAGGGATTTTGGTCA
TGAGATTATCAAAAAGGATCTTCACCTAGATCCTTTTAAATTAAAAATGAAGTTTTAAATCAATCTAAAG
TATATATGAGTAAACTTGGTCTGACAGTTACCAATGCTTAATCAGTGAGGCACCTATCTCAGCGATCTGT
CTATTTCGTTCATCCATAGTTGCCTGACTCCCCGTCGTGTAGATAACTACGATACGGGAGGGCTTACCAT
CTGGCCCCAGTGCTGCAATGATACCGCGAGACCCACGCTCACCGGCTCCAGATTTATCAGCAATAAACCA
GCCAGCCGGAAGGGCCGAGCGCAGAAGTGGTCCTGCAACTTTATCCGCCTCCATCCAGTCTATTAATTGT
TGCCGGGAAGCTAGAGTAAGTAGTTCGCCAGTTAATAGTTTGCGCAACGTTGTTGCCATTGCTGCAGGCA
TCGTGGTGTCACGCTCGTCGTTTGGTATGGCTTCATTCAGCTCCGGTTCCCAACGATCAAGGCGAGTTAC
ATGATCCCCCATGTTGTGCAAAAAAGCGGTTAGCTCCTTCGGTCCTCCGATCGTTGTCAGAAGTAAGTTG
GCCGCAGTGTTATCACTCATGGTTATGGCAGCACTGCATAATTCTCTTACTGTCATGCCATCCGTAAGAT
GCTTTTCTGTGACTGGTGAGTACTCAACCAAGTCATTCTGAGAATAGTGTATGCGGCGACCGAGTTGCTC
TTGCCCGGCGTCAACACGGGATAATACCGCGCCACATAGCAGAACTTTAAAAGTGCTCATCATTGGAAAA
CGTTCTTCGGGGCGAAAACTCTCAAGGATCTTACCGCTGTTGAGATCCAGTTCGATGTAACCCACTCGTG
CACCCAACTGATCTTCAGCATCTTTTACTTTCACCAGCGTTTCTGGGTGAGCAAAAACAGGAAGGCAAAA
TGCCGCAAAAAAGGGAATAAGGGCGACACGGAAATGTTGAATACTCATACTCTTCCTTTTTCAATATTAT
TGAAGCATTTATCAGGGTTATTGTCTCATGAGCGGATACATATTTGAATGTATTTAGAAAAATAAACAAA
TAGGGGTTCCGCGCACATTTCCCCGAAAAGTGCCACCTGACGTCTAAGAAACCATTATTATCATGACATT
AACCTATAAAAATAGGCGTATCACGAGGCCCTTTCGT
Features (pLannotate 1.2.2; 11 found; start..end, strand, type, name):
     56..2568    +  promoter       Ac5 promoter: Drosophila melanogaster actin 5C promoter
   2588..2653    +  CDS            N (fragment): REGN_LAMBD - Experimental evidence at protein level: Swiss-Prot protein existence level 1. Plays a role as a transcriptional antitermination factor that allows the virus to initiate its lytic phase. Activates expression of the delayed viral early genes by modifying host RNA polymerase (RNAP) into a form that is resistant to termination signals. This antitermination function requires the host NusA protein which serves to stabilize the interaction between antitermination protein N and host RNA polymerase. From Escherichia phage lambda (Bacteriophage lambda).
   2678..2704    +  CDS            3xHA (fragment): three tandem HA epitope tags
   2723..5752    +  CDS            4E-T: 4ET_DROME - Experimental evidence at protein level: Swiss-Prot protein existence level 1. eIF4E1-binding protein that regulates translation and stability of mRNAs in processing bodies (P-bodies) (By similarity). Probably plays a role in P-bodies to coordinate the storage of translationally inactive mRNAs in the cytoplasm and prevent their degradation (By similarity). Acts as a binding platform for multiple RNA-binding proteins. Required for the formation of P-bodies (By similarity). From Drosophila melanogaster (Fruit fly).
   5792..5833    +  CDS            V5 tag: epitope tag from simian virus 5
   5933..6067    -  polyA_signal   SV40 poly(A) signal: SV40 polyadenylation signal
   6090..6174    -  CDS            large T antigen (fragment): large T antigen from SV40 (simian virus 40)
   6175..6645    +  CDS            TcR (fragment): tetracycline efflux protein; tet; confers resistance to tetracycline
   6689..7277    -  rep_origin     ori: high-copy-number ColE1/pMB1/pBR322/pUC origin of replication
   7448..8308    -  CDS            AmpR: β-lactamase; bla; confers resistance to ampicillin, carbenicillin, and related antibiotics
   8309..8413    -  promoter       AmpR promoter: bla
