[The description below was written by a language model from this plasmid's Addgene catalogue record and pLannotate feature annotations shown in this document.]
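Description:
pAc5.1B-lambdaN-HA-Dm4E-T-4xmut_T is an 8.5 kb insect expression plasmid for producing a tagged mutant form of the Drosophila melanogaster eIF4E-binding protein 4E-T in fly cells. The catalogue lists the backbone as unknown, although the name and the annotated parts point to a pAc5.1-type vector. In bacteria it is maintained through a ColE1/pUC-family origin and selected with ampicillin via a β-lactamase gene under its own promoter. The record lists it as low copy even though the origin is annotated as a high-copy type. Short fragments of a tetracycline resistance gene and of SV40 large T antigen are also detected; they appear to be non-functional backbone remnants.

The expression cassette is driven by the constitutive Drosophila actin 5C promoter. Downstream lies a short fragment of the bacteriophage lambda N protein, then an HA epitope (annotated as a partial 3xHA match, consistent with a single copy), followed by the 4E-T open reading frame. The lambda N peptide binds BoxB RNA hairpins, so such fusions are typically used in tethering assays that recruit a protein to a BoxB-containing reporter mRNA to measure its effect on translation or stability; the record itself states only insect expression as the purpose. A V5 tag sequence sits after the ORF, but the record does not indicate whether it is translated in frame, and an SV40 polyadenylation signal is annotated after it on the opposite strand. The ORF derives from CG32016 isoform C and carries an L127S variation. The "4xmut" substitutions are not specified, though the associated study concerns eIF4E-binding motifs in 4E-BPs. The sequence is depositor-supplied and may be theoretical.
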