Addgene plasmid #147606: pAc5.1B-lambdaN-HA-Dm4E-T-4xmut_T
Purpose: Insect Expression of Dm4E-T-4xmut
Depositing lab: Elisa Izaurralde. Depositing organization: Max Planck Institute for Developmental Biology. Publication: 4E-BPs require non-canonical 4E-binding motifs and a lateral surface of eIF4E to repress translation. Igreja C, Peter D, Weiler C, Izaurralde E. Nat Commun. 2014 Sep 2;5:4790. doi: 10.1038/ncomms5790. PubMed 25179781.
Backbone
  Vector backbone: Unknown
  Vector type: Insect Expression
Growth in bacteria
  Bacterial resistance: Ampicillin, 100 μg/mL
  Growth temperature: 37°C
  Growth strain: DH5alpha
  Copy number: Low Copy
Gene/Insert
  Gene/Insert name: Dm4E-T-4xmut
  Species: D. melanogaster (fly)
  Entrez Gene: 4E-T (a.k.a. Dmel_CG32016, CG11097, CG11232, CG32016, Dm4E-T, Dmel\CG32016)
  Cloning method: Unknown
Terms and licenses: Academic/Nonprofit Terms; Industry Terms: Not Available to Industry
Depositor comments: ORF extracted from CG32016 isoform C. NCBI:NM_166798.1, one variation L127S annotated as EST Plasmids from this collection were made available to the research community and donated after the lab closed. Please note that the sequence provided by the depositing laboratory may be theoretical/predicted or based on Sanger sequencing results. There may be discrepancies between sequencing results obtained by Addgene and the depositor sequence. If an Addgene verified sequence is not available, please contact before placing your order to request that our lab fully sequence the plasmid.
How to cite: pAc5.1B-lambdaN-HA-Dm4E-T-4xmut_T was a gift from Elisa Izaurralde (Addgene plasmid # 147606 ; http://n2t.net/addgene:147606 ; RRID:Addgene_147606)
